>Addgene plasmid #29108 | pEMS1214 | addgene partial sequence | sequence record 37878 | EGFP-N 5'-CGTCGCCGTCCAGCTCGACCAG-3'
ACCATGGTGGCGGAAGTTCCTATACCTTTTGAAGAATAGGAACTTCGGAATAGGAACTTCGGCGCGCCGG
GCACACTCAGGGTCGCCTGAGCCGCTGCCTGATCCCTGGCCACCGTCCGTCTGAGGTGTCCGGCGCTCCC
AGCCACCTTTCAAGCCCTCGGGTGTGACCAATCCGCGGCCAAGCCGAGACCCTTGCAGCCAATCGCTAGG
CGGCTGGGATTTCAGGGGCGGGCGCGACTTGCCCTCAGCTCCCCACCTCCCCGTCCCGGGGCGACAGTGA
CATAAGCAAATCTGGGCAGAGAGGTGGAAGTCAGGTCCCTGTGGACGTGGGAGGCGGTCCCTTCCTCTTT
TGGCTCCAAAGTGCGAAAGGAGGCAGACACAGCGGTCTCCATTACAGCCAGGGCAAGGGGGCTAATAGCT
CCCTAGAACTGATGGAAGTCTCCATTCTGGGAAGCATTTCTTATTCCTATCGAGGTTTTAAAAACACCTG
GCGATGGTCCTCTGGAAATTGAGGGTTTAAAATTTCAGCAAGAGCTGAAGTTAAACTTCCAGAAACATTT
ACTATATATAGGTTTAGTGCTTAAGAAACAAAGAGGCCGGCCTAGGAGCTCGAATTCATTAAGGGTTATT
GAATATGATCGGAATTAATTCTTGAAGACGAAAGGGCCTCGTGATACGCCTATTTTTATAGGTTAATGTC
ATGATAATAATGGTTTCTTAGACGTGCGGCCGCCGTCAGGTGGCACTTTTCGGGGAAATGTGCGCGGAAC
CCCTATTTGTTTATTTTTCTAAATACATTCAAATATGTATCCGCTCATGAGACAATAACCCTGATAAATG
CTTCAATAATATTGAAAAAGGAAGAGTATGAGTATTCAA
