[The description below was written by a language model from this plasmid's Addgene catalogue record.]
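Description:
pEMS1214 is a MiniPromoter reporter plasmid from the Pleiades Promoter Project, a collection of compact human regulatory elements designed to drive selective gene expression in the brain. It is built on the large pEMS1307 backbone (about 16.5 kb without insert), is maintained in E. coli as a high-copy plasmid and is selected with ampicillin. The record gives no feature table, so the origin of replication, polyadenylation signals and any other elements that account for the size of the backbone are not described. Its intended delivery route into mammalian cells or animals is also not stated.

The insert is Ple96, a 526 bp MiniPromoter derived from the human GPX3 (glutathione peroxidase 3) locus, cloned between FseI and AscI sites. This is a regulatory sequence rather than a coding sequence. It sits upstream of a backbone-encoded EGFP-NLS reporter, listed in the record as a C-terminal tag on the backbone. Any transcription driven by Ple96 should therefore produce green fluorescent protein carrying a nuclear localisation signal, which concentrates the fluorescence in nuclei and makes individual expressing cells easier to identify and count.

The construct is meant for assessing whether this small GPX3-derived element can reproduce restricted, cell-type-specific expression. However, the depositor explicitly notes that reporter expression under the control of this MiniPromoter has not been tested in this plasmid, so its activity and specificity remain unvalidated. Distribution is limited to academic and nonprofit users.
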