Addgene plasmid #29108: pEMS1214
Purpose: Expression of the reporter gene under the control of the MiniPromoter in this plasmid has not been tested
Depositing lab: Elizabeth Simpson. Depositing organization: University of British Columbia. Publication: A regulatory toolbox of MiniPromoters to drive selective expression in the brain. Portales-Casamar E, Swanson DJ, Liu L, de Leeuw CN, Banks KG, Ho Sui SJ, Fulton DL, Ali J, Amirabbasi M, Arenillas DJ, Babyak N, Black SF, Bonaguro RJ, Brauer E, Candido TR, Castellarin M, Chen J, Chen Y, Cheng JC, Chopra V, Docking TR, Dreolini L, D'Souza CA, Flynn EK, Glenn R, Hatakka K, Hearty TG, Imanian B, Jiang S, Khorasan-zadeh S, Komljenovic I, Laprise S, Liao NY, Lim JS, Lithwick S, Liu F, Liu J, Lu M, McConechy M, McLeod AJ, Milisavljevic M, Mis J, O'Connor K, Palma B, Palmquist DL, Schmouth JF, Swanson MI, Tam B, Ticoll A, Turner JL, Varhol R, Vermeulen J, Watkins RF, Wilson G, Wong BK, Wong SH, Wong TY, Yang GS, Ypsilanti AR, Jones SJ, Holt RA, Goldowitz D, Wasserman WW, Simpson EM. Proc Natl Acad Sci U S A. 2010 Sep 21. 107(38):16589-94. 10.1073/pnas.1009158107 PubMed 20807748.
Backbone
  Vector backbone: pEMS1307
  Backbone size w/o insert (bp): 16482
  Vector type: Pleiades Promoter Project [sic, Pleaides Plieades]
Growth in bacteria
  Bacterial resistance: Ampicillin, 100 μg/mL
  Growth temperature: 37°C
  Growth strain: DH5alpha
  Growth instructions: DH10B
  Copy number: High Copy
Gene/Insert
  Gene/Insert name: Ple96 (alt names: GPX3; glutathione peroxidase 3)
  Species: H. sapiens (human)
  Insert size (bp): 526
  Entrez Gene: GPX3 (a.k.a. GPx-P, GSHPx-3, GSHPx-P)
  Tag / fusion protein: EGFP-NLS (C terminal on backbone)
  Cloning method: Restriction Enzyme; 5′ cloning site FseI (unknown if destroyed); 3′ cloning site AscI (unknown if destroyed)
  Sequencing primers: 5′ Unknown
Terms and licenses: Academic/Nonprofit Terms; Industry Terms: Not Available to Industry
How to cite: pEMS1214 was a gift from Elizabeth Simpson (Addgene plasmid # 29108 ; http://n2t.net/addgene:29108 ; RRID:Addgene_29108)
